Addgene plasmid #162769: pBL-2
Purpose: (Empty Backbone) Minimal backbone with AmpR
Depositing lab: Ivan Vorobiev. Depositing organization: Federal Research Centre "Fundamentals of Biotechnology" of the Russian Academy of Sciences. Publication: Improved elongation factor-1 alpha-based vectors for stable high-level expression of heterologous proteins in Chinese hamster ovary cells. Orlova NA, Kovnir SV, Hodak JA, Vorobiev II, Gabibov AG, Skryabin KG. BMC Biotechnol. 2014 Jun 14;14:56. doi: 10.1186/1472-6750-14-56. PubMed 24929670.
Backbone
  Vector backbone: pUC18
  Modifications to backbone: The pBL-2 plasmid was obtained by two stages of inverted PCR using long adapter primers and the pUC18 plasmid as a template. Non-functional parts of the plasmid including the pLac promoter and the LacZ gene were removed.
  Vector type: Synthetic Biology ; molecular cloning
  Promoter: no
Growth in bacteria
  Bacterial resistance: Ampicillin, 100 μg/mL
  Growth temperature: 37°C
  Growth strain: DH5alpha
  Copy number: High Copy
Gene/Insert
  Cloning method: Unknown
  Sequencing primers: 5′ SQ-BlaN-F TAAGGGCGACACGGAAATG; 3′ SQprimer CGCTTCCTCGCTCACTGACT
Terms and licenses: Academic/Nonprofit Terms; Industry Terms: Not Available to Industry
How to cite: pBL-2 was a gift from Ivan Vorobiev (Addgene plasmid # 162769 ; http://n2t.net/addgene:162769 ; RRID:Addgene_162769)
