[The description below was written by a language model from this plasmid's Addgene catalogue record and pLannotate feature annotations shown in this document.]
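Description:
pBL-2 is a minimal empty bacterial cloning backbone derived from pUC18, catalogued for synthetic biology and general molecular cloning. According to the record, it was built by two rounds of inverted PCR on a pUC18 template using long adapter primers. This removed the parts considered non-functional for a carrier plasmid, including the lac promoter and the lacZ gene. The result is a very small plasmid of about 2 kb that carries no insert and no promoter intended to drive a cloned gene.

The feature table accounts for the essentials and nothing else. It lists a β-lactamase (AmpR) coding sequence with its native bla promoter, giving resistance to ampicillin and related antibiotics, and the high-copy ColE1/pMB1-type pUC origin of replication, which supports propagation in standard E. coli cloning strains. Both elements lie on the same strand. The remaining short unannotated stretches presumably include the adapter-derived sequence introduced by the PCR primers, but the record does not describe any cloning sites or state the cloning method. With lacZα gone, blue/white screening is not available.

The associated publication concerns elongation factor-1 alpha-based vectors for stable, high-level expression of heterologous proteins in Chinese hamster ovary cells. This suggests pBL-2 served as a stripped-down bacterial maintenance module onto which mammalian expression elements could be assembled, although the record itself describes it only as a minimal AmpR backbone. No eukaryotic promoter, selection marker or other mammalian element is present in this plasmid.
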