Features (pLannotate 1.2.2; 3 found; start..end, strand, type, name):
     36..896     -  CDS            AmpR: β-lactamase; bla; confers resistance to ampicillin, carbenicillin, and related antibiotics
    897..1001    -  promoter       AmpR promoter: bla
   1310..1898    -  rep_origin     ori: high-copy-number ColE1/pMB1/pBR322/pUC origin of replication
>Addgene plasmid #162769 | pBL-2 | addgene full sequence | sequence record 339100 | Addgene NGS Result
ATCTAAAGTATATATGAGTAAACTTGGTCTGACAGTTACCAATGCTTAATCAGTGAGGCACCTATCTCAG
CGATCTGTCTATTTCGTTCATCCATAGTTGCCTGACTCCCCGTCGTGTAGATAACTACGATACGGGAGGG
CTTACCATCTGGCCCCAGTGCTGCAATGATACCGCGAGACCCACGCTCACCGGCTCCAGATTTATCAGCA
ATAAACCAGCCAGCCGGAAGGGCCGAGCGCAGAAGTGGTCCTGCAACTTTATCCGCCTCCATCCAGTCTA
TTAATTGTTGCCGGGAAGCTAGAGTAAGTAGTTCGCCAGTTAATAGTTTGCGCAACGTTGTTGCCATTGC
TACAGGCATCGTGGTGTCACGCTCGTCGTTTGGTATGGCTTCATTCAGCTCCGGTTCCCAACGATCAAGG
CGAGTTACATGATCCCCCATGTTGTGCAAAAAAGCGGTTAGCTCCTTCGGTCCTCCGATCGTTGTCAGAA
GTAAGTTGGCCGCAGTGTTATCACTCATGGTTATGGCAGCACTGCATAATTCTCTTACTGTCATGCCATC
CGTAAGATGCTTTTCTGTGACTGGTGAGTACTCAACCAAGTCATTCTGAGAATAGTGTATGCGGCGACCG
AGTTGCTCTTGCCCGGCGTCAATACGGGATAATACCGCGCCACATAGCAGAACTTTAAAAGTGCTCATCA
TTGGAAAACGTTCTTCGGGGCGAAAACTCTCAAGGATCTTACCGCTGTTGAGATCCAGTTCGATGTAACC
CACTCGTGCACCCAACTGATCTTCAGCATCTTTTACTTTCACCAGCGTTTCTGGGTGAGCAAAAACAGGA
AGGCAAAATGCCGCAAAAAAGGGAATAAGGGCGACACGGAAATGTTGAATACTCATACTCTTCCTTTTTC
AATATTATTGAAGCATTTATCAGGGTTATTGTCTCATGAGCGGATACATATTTGAATGTATTTAGAAAAA
TAAACAAATAGGGGTTCCGCGCACATTTCCCCGAAAAGTGCCACCTGCAGAATTCTTATAACCTCGAGGT
ACGTATCGCGAAAGCTAGCGGCCGCGGATCCCGGGTCTAGACATATGTCGACGTCCGGAGCTCTGGCGCG
CCATGGCTCTTCCGCTTCCTCGCTCACTGACTCGCTGCGCTCGGTCGTTCGGCTGCGGCGAGCGGTATCA
GCTCACTCAAAGGCGGTAATACGGTTATCCACAGAATCAGGGGATAACGCAGGAAAGAACATGTGAGCAA
AAGGCCAGCAAAAGGCCAGGAACCGTAAAAAGGCCGCGTTGCTGGCGTTTTTCCATAGGCTCCGCCCCCC
TGACGAGCATCACAAAAATCGACGCTCAAGTCAGAGGTGGCGAAACCCGACAGGACTATAAAGATACCAG
GCGTTTCCCCCTGGAAGCTCCCTCGTGCGCTCTCCTGTTCCGACCCTGCCGCTTACCGGATACCTGTCCG
CCTTTCTCCCTTCGGGAAGCGTGGCGCTTTCTCATAGCTCACGCTGTAGGTATCTCAGTTCGGTGTAGGT
CGTTCGCTCCAAGCTGGGCTGTGTGCACGAACCCCCCGTTCAGCCCGACCGCTGCGCCTTATCCGGTAAC
TATCGTCTTGAGTCCAACCCGGTAAGACACGACTTATCGCCACTGGCAGCAGCCACTGGTAACAGGATTA
GCAGAGCGAGGTATGTAGGCGGTGCTACAGAGTTCTTGAAGTGGTGGCCTAACTACGGCTACACTAGAAG
AACAGTATTTGGTATCTGCGCTCTGCTGAAGCCAGTTACCTTCGGAAAAAGAGTTGGTAGCTCTTGATCC
GGCAAACAAACCACCGCTGGTAGCGGTGGTTTTTTTGTTTGCAAGCAGCAGATTACGCGCAGAAAAAAAG
GATCTCAAGAAGATCCTTTGATCTTTTCTACGGGGTCTGACGCTCAGTGGAACGAAAACTCACGTTAAGG
GATTTTGGTCATGAGATTATCAAAAAGGATCTTCACCTAGATCCTTTTAAATTAAAAATGAAGTTTTAAA
TCA
